>Addgene plasmid #184053 | pcDNA3-Lyso-InPAkt | addgene full sequence | sequence record 363221 | Addgene NGS Result
GACGGATCGGGAGATCTCCCGATCCCCTATGGTGCACTCTCAGTACAATCTGCTCTGATGCCGCATAGTT
AAGCCAGTATCTGCTCCCTGCTTGTGTGTTGGAGGTCGCTGAGTAGTGCGCGAGCAAAATTTAAGCTACA
ACAAGGCAAGGCTTGACCGACAATTGCATGAAGAATCTGCTTAGGGTTAGGCGTTTTGCGCTGCTTCGCG
ATGTACGGGCCAGATATACGCGTTGACATTGATTATTGACTAGTTATTAATAGTAATCAATTACGGGGTC
ATTAGTTCATAGCCCATATATGGAGTTCCGCGTTACATAACTTACGGTAAATGGCCCGCCTGGCTGACCG
CCCAACGACCCCCGCCCATTGACGTCAATAATGACGTATGTTCCCATAGTAACGCCAATAGGGACTTTCC
ATTGACGTCAATGGGTGGAGTATTTACGGTAAACTGCCCACTTGGCAGTACATCAAGTGTATCATATGCC
AAGTACGCCCCCTATTGACGTCAATGACGGTAAATGGCCCGCCTGGCATTATGCCCAGTACATGACCTTA
TGGGACTTTCCTACTTGGCAGTACATCTACGTATTAGTCATCGCTATTACCATGGTGATGCGGTTTTGGC
AGTACATCAATGGGCGTGGATAGCGGTTTGACTCACGGGGATTTCCAAGTCTCCACCCCATTGACGTCAA
TGGGAGTTTGTTTTGGCACCAAAATCAACGGGACTTTCCAAAATGTCGTAACAACTCCGCCCCATTGACG
CAAATGGGCGGTAGGCGTGTACGGTGGGAGGTCTATATAAGCAGAGCTCTCTGGCTAACTAGAGAACCCA
CTGCTTACTGGCTTATCGAAATTAATACGACTCACTATAGGGAGACCCAAGCTTGCGGCCGCCACCATGG
CGGCGCCCGGCAGCGCCCGGCGACCCCTGCTGCTGCTACTGCTGTTGCTGCTGCTCGGCCTCATGCATTG
TGCGTCAGCAGCAATGTTTATGGTGAAAAATGGCAACGGGACCGCGTGCATAATGGCCAACTTCTCTGCT
GCCTTCTCAGTGAACTACGACACCAAGAGTGGCCCTAAGAACATGACCTTTGACCTGCCATCAGATGCCA
CAGTGGTGCTCAACCGCAGCTCCTGTGGAAAAGAGAACACTTCTGACCCCAGTCTCGTGATTGCTTTTGG
AAGAGGACATACACTCACTCTCAATTTCACGAGAAATGCAACACGTTACAGCGTCCAGCTCATGAGTTTT
GCTTATAACTTGTCAGACACACACCTTTTCCCCAATGCGAGCTCCAAAGAAATCAAGACTGTGGAATCTA
TAACTGACATCAGGGCAGATATAGATAAAAAATACAGATGTGTTAGTGGCACCCAGGTCCACATGAACAA
CGTGACCGTAACGCCCCATGATGCCACCATCCAGGCGTACCTTTCCAACAGCAGCTTCAGCAGGGGAGAG
ACACGCTGTGAACAAGACAGGCCTTCCCCAACCACAGCGCCCCCTGCGCCACCCAGCCCCTCGCCCTCAC
CCGTGCCCAAGAGCCCCTCTGTGGACAAGTACAACGTGAGCGGCACCAACGGGACCTGCCTGCTGGCCAG
CATGGGGCTGCAGCTGAACCTCACCTATGAGAGGAAGGACAACACGACGGTGACAAGGCTTCTCAACATC
AACCCCAACAAGACCTCGGCCAGCGGGAGCTGCGGCGCCCACCTGGTGACTCTGGAGCTGCACAGCGAGG
GCACCACCGTCCTGCTCTTCCAGTTCGGGATGAATGCAAGTTCTAGCCGGTTTTTCCTACAAGGAATCCA
GTTGAATACAATTCTTCCTGACGCCAGAGACCCTGCCTTTAAAGCTGCCAACGGCTCCCTGCGAGCGCTG
CAGGCCACAGTCGGCAATTCCTACAAGTGCAACGCGGAGGAGCACGTCCGTGTCACGAAGGCGTTTTCAG
TCAATATATTCAAAGTGTGGGTCCAGGCTTTCAAGGTGGAAGGTGGCCAGTTTGGCTCTGTGGAGGAGTG
TCTGCTGGACGAGAACAGCATGCTGATCCCCATCGCTGTGGGTGGTGCCCTGGCGGGGCTGGTCCTCATC
GTCCTCATCGCCTACCTCGTCGGCAGGAAGAGGAGTCACGCAGGCTACCAGACTATCGGTGGTGGCGGTG
GTGCGGATCCCATGGTGAGCAAGGGCGAGGAGCTGTTCACCGGGGTGGTGCCCATCCTGGTCGAGCTGGA
CGGCGACGTAAACGGCCACAGGTTCAGCGTGTCCGGCGAGGGCGAGGGCGATGCCACCTACGGCAAGCTG
ACCCTGAAGTTCATCTGCACCACCGGCAAGCTGCCCGTGCCCTGGCCCACCCTCGTGACCACCCTGACCT
GGGGCGTGCAGTGCTTCAGCCGCTACCCCGACCACATGAAGCAGCACGACTTCTTCAAGTCCGCCATGCC
CGAAGGCTACGTCCAGGAGCGTACCATCTTCTTCAAGGACGACGGCAACTACAAGACCCGCGCCGAGGTG
AAGTTCGAGGGCGACACCCTGGTGAACCGCATCGAGCTGAAGGGCATCGACTTCAAGGAGGACGGCAACA
TCCTGGGGCACAAGCTGGAGTACAACTACATCAGCCACAACGTCTATATCACCGCCGACAAGCAGAAGAA
CGGCATCAAGGCCCACTTCAAGATCCGCCACAACATCGAGGACGGCAGCGTGCAGCTCGCCGACCACTAC
CAGCAGAACACCCCCATCGGCGACGGCCCCGTGCTGCTGCCCGACAACCACTACCTGAGCACCCAGTCCG
CCCTGAGCAAAGACCCCAACGAGAAGCGCGATCACATGGTCCTGCTGGAGTTCGTGACCGCCGCCCGCAT
GCATATGAGCGACGTGGCTATTGTGAAGGAGGGTTGGCTGCACAAACGAGGGGAGTACATCAAGACCTGG
CGGCCACGCTACTTCCTCCTCAAGAATGATGGCACCTTCATTGGCTACAAGGAGCGGCCGCAGGATGTGG
ACCAACGTGAGGCTCCCCTCAACAACTTCTCTGTGGCGCAGTGCCAGCTGATGAAGACGGAGCGGCCCCG
GCCCAACACCTTCATCATCCGCTGCCTGCAGTGGACCACTGTCATCGAACGCACCTTCCATGTGGAGACT
CCTGAGGAGCGGGAGGAGTGGACAACCGCCATCCAGACTGTGGCTGACGGCCTCAAGAAGCAGGAGGAGG
AGGAGATGGACTTCCGGTCGGGCTCACCCAGTGACAACTCAGGGGCTGAAGAGATGGAGGTGTCCCTGGC
CAAGCCCAAGCACCGCGTGACCATGAACGAGTTTGAGTACCTGAAGCTGCTGGGCAAGGGCACTTTCGGC
AAGGTGTCTGCAGGCGGTAGCGTGGCTGAGGAAGAGGATGACGAGGAGGAAGACGAGGACGATGGCGGCA
GCGAGCTCATGGTGAGCAAGGGCGAGGAGCTGTTCACCGGGGTGGTGCCCATCCTGGTCGAGCTGGACGG
CGACGTAAACGGCCACAAGTTCAGCGTGTCCGGCGAGGGCGAGGGCGATGCCACCTACGGCAAGCTGACC
CTGAAGTTCATCTGCACCACCGGCAAGCTGCCCGTGCCCTGGCCCACCCTCGTGACCACCTTCGGCTACG
GCCTGATGTGCTTCGCCCGCTACCCCGACCACATGAAGCAGCACGACTTCTTCAAGTCCGCCATGCCCGA
AGGCTACGTCCAGGAGCGCACCATCTTCTTCAAGGACGACGGCAACTACAAGACCCGCGCCGAGGTGAAG
TTCGAGGGCGACACCCTGGTGAACCGCATCGAGCTGAAGGGCATCGACTTCAAGGAGGACGGCAACATCC
TGGGGCACAAGCTGGAGTACAACTACAACAGCCACAACGTCTATATCATGGCCGACAAGCAGAAGAACGG
CATCAAGGTGAACTTCAAGATCCGCCACAACATCGAGGACGGCAGCGTGCAGCTCGCCGACCACTACCAG
CAGAACACCCCCATCGGCGACGGCCCCGTGCTGCTGCCCGACAACCACTACCTGAGCTACCAGTCCGCCC
TGAGCAAAGACCCCAACGAGAAGCGCGATCACATGGTCCTGCTGGAGTTCGTGACCGCCGCCGGGATCAC
TCTCGGCATGGACGAGCTGTACAAGTAAGAATTCTGCAGATATCCATCACACTGGCGGCCGCTCGAGCAT
GCATCTAGAGGGCCCTATTCTATAGTGTCACCTAAATGCTAGAGCTCGCTGATCAGCCTCGACTGTGCCT
TCTAGTTGCCAGCCATCTGTTGTTTGCCCCTCCCCCGTGCCTTCCTTGACCCTGGAAGGTGCCACTCCCA
CTGTCCTTTCCTAATAAAATGAGGAAATTGCATCGCATTGTCTGAGTAGGTGTCATTCTATTCTGGGGGG
TGGGGTGGGGCAGGACAGCAAGGGGGAGGATTGGGAAGACAATAGCAGGCATGCTGGGGATGCGGTGGGC
TCTATGGCTTCTGAGGCGGAAAGAACCAGCTGGGGCTCTAGGGGGTATCCCC
[124 nt withheld, positions 4533-4656]
C
[91 nt withheld, positions 4658-4748]
A
[49 nt withheld, positions 4750-4798]
CCTTTGACGTTGGAGTCCACGTTCTTT
[37 nt withheld, positions 4826-4862]
ACCCTATCTCGGTCTATTCTTTTGATTTATAAGGGATTTTGCCGATTTCGGCCTATTGGTTAAAAAATGA
GCTGATTTAACAAAAATTTAACGCGAATTAATTCTGTGGAATGTGTGTCAGTTAGGGTGTGGAAAGTCCC
CAGGCTCCCCAGCAGGCAGAAGTATGCAAAGCATGCATCTCAATTAGTCAGCAACCAGGTGTGGAAAGTC
CCCAGGCTCCCCAGCAGGCAGAAGTATGCAAAGCATGCATCTCAATTAGTCAGCAACCATAGTCCCGCCC
CTAACTCCGCCCATCCCGCCCCTAACTCCGCCCAGTTCCGCCCATTCTCCGCCCCATGGCTGACTAATTT
TTTTTATTTATGCAGAGGCCGAGGCCGCCTCTGCCTCTGAGCTATTCCAGAAGTAGTGAGGAGGCTTTTT
TGGAGGCCTAGGCTTTTGCAAAAAGCTCCCGGGAGCTTGTATATCCATTTTCGGATCTGATCAAGAGACA
GGATGAGGATCGTTTCGCATGATTGAACAAGATGGATTGCACGCAGGTTCTCCGGCCGCTTGGGTGGAGA
GGCTATTCGGCTATGACTGGGCACAACAGACAATCGGCTGCTCTGATGCCGCCGTGTTCCGGCTGTCAGC
GCAGGGGCGCCCGGTTCTTTTTGTCAAGACCGACCTGTCCGGTGCCCTGAATGAACTGCAGGACGAGGCA
GCGCGGCTATCGTGGCTGGCCACGACGGGCGTTCCTTGCGCAGCTGTGCTCGACGTTGTCACTGAAGCGG
GAAGGGACTGGCTGCTATTGGGCGAAGTGCCGGGGCAGGATCTCCTGTCATCTCACCTTGCTCCTGCCGA
GAAAGTATCCATCATGGCTGATGCAATGCGGCGGCTGCATACGCTTGATCCGGCTACCTGCCCATTCGAC
CACCAAGCGAAACATCGCATCGAGCGAGCACGTACTCGGATGGAAGCCGGTCTTGTCGATCAGGATGATC
TGGACGAAGAGCATCAGGGGCTCGCGCCAGCCGAACTGTTCGCCAGGCTCAAGGCGCGCATGCCCGACGG
CGAGGATCTCGTCGTGACCCATGGCGATGCCTGCTTGCCGAATATCATGGTGGAAAATGGCCGCTTTTCT
GGATTCATCGACTGTGGCCGGCTGGGTGTGGCGGACCGCTATCAGGACATAGCGTTGGCTACCCGTGATA
TTGCTGAAGAGCTTGGCGGCGAATGGGCTGACCGCTTCCTCGTGCTTTACGGTATCGCCGCTCCCGATTC
GCAGCGCATCGCCTTCTATCGCCTTCTTGACGAGTTCTTCTGAGCGGGACTCTGGGGTTCGAAATGACCG
ACCAAGCGACGCCCAACCTGCCATCACGAGATTTCGATTCCACCGCCGCCTTCTATGAAAGGTTGGGCTT
CGGAATCGTTTTCCGGGACGCCGGCTGGATGATCCTCCAGCGCGGGGATCTCATGCTGGAGTTCTTCGCC
CACCCCAACTTGTTTATTGCAGCTTATAATGGTTACAAATAAAGCAATAGCATCACAAATTTCACAAATA
AAGCATTTTTTTCACTGCATTCTAGTTGTGGTTTGTCCAAACTCATCAATGTATCTTATCATGTCTGTAT
ACCGTCGACCTCTAGCTAGAGCTTGGCGTAATCATGGTCATAGCTGTTTCCTGTGTGAAATTGTTATCCG
CTCACAATTCCACACAACATACGAGCCGGAAGCATAAAGTGTAAAGCCTGGGGTGCCTAATGAGTGAGCT
AACTCACATTAATTGCGTTGCGCTCACTGCCCGCTTTCCAGTCGGGAAACCTGTCGTGCCAGCTGCATTA
ATGAATCGGCCAACGCGCGGGGAGAGGCGGTTTGCGTATTGGGCGCTCTTCCGCTTCCTCGCTCACTGAC
TCGCTGCGCTCGGTCGTTCGGCTGCGGCGAGCGGTATCAGCTCACTCAAAGGCGGTAATACGGTTATCCA
CAGAATCAGGGGATAACGCAGGAAAGAACATGTGAGCAAAAGGCCAGCAAAAGGCCAGGAACCGTAAAAA
GGCCGCGTTGCTGGCGTTTTTCCATAGGCTCCGCCCCCCTGACGAGCATCACAAAAATCGACGCTCAAGT
CAGAGGTGGCGAAACCCGACAGGACTATAAAGATACCAGGCGTTTCCCCCTGGAAGCTCCCTCGTGCGCT
CTCCTGTTCCGACCCTGCCGCTTACCGGATACCTGTCCGCCTTTCTCCCTTCGGGAAGCGTGGCGCTTTC
TCATAGCTCACGCTGTAGGTATCTCAGTTCGGTGTAGGTCGTTCGCTCCAAGCTGGGCTGTGTGCACGAA
CCCCCCGTTCAGCCCGACCGCTGCGCCTTATCCGGTAACTATCGTCTTGAGTCCAACCCGGTAAGACACG
ACTTATCGCCACTGGCAGCAGCCACTGGTAACAGGATTAGCAAAGCGAGGTATGTAGGCGGTGCTACAGA
GTTCTTGAAGTGGTGGCCTAACTACGGCTACACTAGAAGAACAGTATTTGGTATCTGCGCTCTGCTGAAG
CCAGTTACCTTCGGAAAAAGAGTTGGTAGCTCTTGATCCGGCAAACAAACCACCGCTGGTAGCGGTGGTT
TTTTTGTTTGCAAGCAGCAGATTACGCGCAGAAAAAAAGGATCTCAAGAAGATCCTTTGATCTTTTCTAC
GGGGTCTGACGCTCAGTGGAACGAAAACTCACGTTAAGGGATTTTGGTCATGAGATTATCAAAAAGGATC
TTCACCTAGATCCTTTTAAATTAAAAATGAAGTTTTAAATCAATCTAAAGTATATATGAGTAAACTTGGT
CTGACAGTTACCAATGCTTAATCAGTGAGGCACCTATCTCAGCGATCTGTCTATTTCGTTCATCCATAGT
TGCCTGACTCCCCGTCGTGTAGATAACTACGATACGGGAGGGCTTACCATCTGGCCCCAGTGCTGCAATG
ATACCGCGAGACCCACGCTCACCGGCTCCAGATTTATCAGCAATAAACCAGCCAGCCGGAAGGGCCGAGC
GCAGAAGTGGTCCTGCAACTTTATCCGCCTCCATCCAGTCTATTAATTGTTGCCGGGAAGCTAGAGTAAG
TAGTTCGCCAGTTAATAGTTTGCGCAACGTTGTTGCCATTGCTACAGGCATCGTGGTGTCACGCTCGTCG
TTTGGTATGGCTTCATTCAGCTCCGGTTCCCAACGATCAAGGCGAGTTACATGATCCCCCATGTTGTGCA
AAAAAGCGGTTAGCTCCTTCGGTCCTCCGATCGTTGTCAGAAGTAAGTTGGCCGCAGTGTTATCACTCAT
GGTTATGGCAGCACTGCATAATTCTCTTACTGTCATGCCATCCGTAAGATGCTTTTCTGTGACTGGTGAG
TACTCAACCAAGTCATTCTGAGAATAGTGTATGCGGCGACCGAGTTGCTCTTGCCCGGCGTCAATACGGG
ATAATACCGCGCCACATAGCAGAACTTTAAAAGTGCTCATCATTGGAAAACGTTCTTCGGGGCGAAAACT
CTCAAGGATCTTACCGCTGTTGAGATCCAGTTCGATGTAACCCACTCGTGCACCCAACTGATCTTCAGCA
TCTTTTACTTTCACCAGCGTTTCTGGGTGAGCAAAAACAGGAAGGCAAAATGCCGCAAAAAAGGGAATAA
GGGCGACACGGAAATGTTGAATACTCATACTCTTCCTTTTTCAATATTATTGAAGCATTTATCAGGGTTA
TTGTCTCATGAGCGGATACATATTTGAATGTATTTAGAAAAATAAACAAATAGGGGTTCCGCGCACATTT
CCCCGAAAAGTGCCACCTGACGTC
Features (pLannotate 1.2.2; 24 found; start..end, strand, type, name):
     28..80      -  misc_feature   bom (fragment): basis of mobility region from pBR322
    235..614     +  enhancer       CMV enhancer: human cytomegalovirus immediate early enhancer
    615..818     +  promoter       CMV promoter: human cytomegalovirus (CMV) immediate early promoter
    814..847     +  LTR            5' LTR (truncated) (fragment): truncated 5' long terminal repeat (LTR) from HIV-1
    863..881     +  promoter       T7 promoter: promoter for bacteriophage T7 RNA polymerase
    907..2157    +  CDS            LAMP1: human lysosome-associated membrane glycoprotein 1
   2188..2865    +  CDS            Enhanced Cyan-Emitting GFP: Enhanced Cyan-Emitting GFP is a basic (constitutively fluorescent) cyan fluorescent protein published in 2002, derived from Aequorea victoria.
   2875..3366    +  CDS            Akt1 (fragment): human serine/threonine protein kinase activated by growth factors; AKT1
   3439..4155    +  CDS            Citrine: Citrine is a basic (constitutively fluorescent) yellow fluorescent protein published in 2001, derived from Aequorea victoria. It has moderate acid sensitivity.
   4219..4237    -  promoter       SP6 promoter: promoter for bacteriophage SP6 RNA polymerase
   4263..4487    +  polyA_signal   bGH poly(A) signal: bovine growth hormone polyadenylation signal
   4491..4512    +  promoter       SV40 promoter (fragment): SV40 enhancer and early promoter
   4533..4961    +  rep_origin     f1 ori (sequence partly withheld): f1 bacteriophage origin of replication; arrow indicates direction of (+) strand synthesis
   4975..5304    +  promoter       SV40 promoter: SV40 enhancer and early promoter
   5371..6162    +  CDS            neo: KKA2_KLEPN - Also known as kan, nptII. Experimental evidence at protein level: Swiss-Prot protein existence level 1. Resistance to kanamycin, neomycin, paromomycin, ribostamycin, butirosin and gentamicin B. From Klebsiella pneumoniae.
   6186..6344    +  CDS            ble (fragment): BLE_KLEPN - Experimental evidence at protein level: Swiss-Prot protein existence level 1. Binding protein with a strong affinity to the bleomycin family of antibiotics. Binds to CL990; an antimitotic-antibiotic compound. From Klebsiella pneumoniae.
   6339..6460    +  polyA_signal   SV40 poly(A) signal: SV40 polyadenylation signal
   6533..6549    -  protein_bind   lac operator: The lac repressor binds to the lac operator to inhibit transcription in E. coli. This inhibition can be relieved by adding lactose or isopropyl-β-D-thiogalactopyranoside (IPTG). lac repressor encoded by lacI
   6557..6587    -  promoter       lac promoter: promoter for the E. coli lac operon
   6602..6623    -  protein_bind   CAP binding site: CAP binding activates transcription in the presence of cAMP. E. coli catabolite activator protein
   6636..6728    -  CDS            lacI (fragment): lac repressor; lacI; The lac repressor binds to the lac operator to inhibit transcription in E. coli. This inhibition can be relieved by adding lactose or isopropyl-β-D-thiogalactopyranoside (IPTG).
   6911..7499    -  rep_origin     ori: high-copy-number ColE1/pMB1/pBR322/pUC origin of replication
   7670..8530    -  CDS            AmpR: β-lactamase; bla; confers resistance to ampicillin, carbenicillin, and related antibiotics
   8531..8635    -  promoter       AmpR promoter: bla
