[The description below was written by a language model from this plasmid's Addgene catalogue record and pLannotate feature annotations shown in this document.]
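Description:
pcDNA3-Lyso-InPAkt is a mammalian expression plasmid built on the pcDNA3 backbone (about 8.7 kb in total) that encodes a lysosome-targeted, genetically encoded FRET biosensor for 3-phosphoinositide dynamics in living cells. It is maintained in E. coli through a high-copy ColE1/pUC-type origin with ampicillin selection from the β-lactamase gene. An SV40 early promoter-driven neo cassette with an SV40 polyadenylation signal allows G418 selection of transfected mammalian cells. An f1 origin is also present, and T7 and SP6 promoters flank the insert, as is typical of this backbone. The short annotated fragments (bom, HIV-1 LTR, ble, lacI and the lac promoter/operator region) appear to be backbone remnants or partial matches rather than functional parts of the design.

The roughly 3.25 kb insert sits between HindIII and EcoRI sites, downstream of the CMV immediate early enhancer/promoter and upstream of the bovine growth hormone polyadenylation signal. It forms a single fusion open reading frame. Human LAMP1 at the N terminus anchors the sensor to lysosomal membranes. This is followed by a truncated ECFP, the pleckstrin homology (PH) domain of Akt1, a "pseudoligand" segment and the yellow fluorescent protein Citrine. The pseudoligand is named in the record but not separately annotated; it presumably lies in the short gap between the Akt1 fragment and Citrine. In sensors of this architecture, binding of 3-phosphoinositides to the PH domain competes with its intramolecular interaction with the pseudoligand. This changes the conformation and therefore the energy transfer between the cyan donor and yellow acceptor. The construct is intended for ratiometric live-cell imaging of lipid second messenger signalling specifically at the lysosome.
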