Addgene plasmid #184053: pcDNA3-Lyso-InPAkt
Purpose: Lysosome-targeted FRET-based biosensor for monitoring 3-phosphoinositide dynamics in living cells.
Depositing lab: Jin Zhang. Depositing organization: University of California, San Diego (UCSD). Publication: A Highly Sensitive Fluorescent Akt Biosensor Reveals Lysosome-Selective Regulation of Lipid Second Messengers and Kinase Activity. Chen M, Sun T, Zhong Y, Zhou X, Zhang J. ACS Cent Sci. 2021 Dec 22;7(12):2009-2020. doi: 10.1021/acscentsci.1c00919. Epub 2021 Dec 3. PubMed 34963894.
Backbone
  Vector backbone: pcDNA3
  Backbone size w/o insert (bp): 5415
  Total vector size (bp): 8667
  Vector type: Mammalian Expression
  Selectable markers: Neomycin (select with G418)
Growth in bacteria
  Bacterial resistance: Ampicillin, 100 μg/mL
  Growth temperature: 37°C
  Growth strain: DH5alpha
  Copy number: High Copy
Gene/Insert
  Gene/Insert name: Lyso-InPAkt (alt name: LAMP1-truncECFP-PH(Akt)-pseudoligand-Citrine)
  Insert size (bp): 3252
  Promoter: CMV
  Tag / fusion protein: Lysosome-associated membrane protein 1 (LAMP1). (N terminal on insert)
  Cloning method: Restriction Enzyme; 5′ cloning site HindIII (not destroyed); 3′ cloning site EcoRI (not destroyed)
  Sequencing primers: 5′ CMV forward; 3′ BGH reverse
Terms and licenses: Academic/Nonprofit Terms; Industry Terms: Not Available to Industry
How to cite: pcDNA3-Lyso-InPAkt was a gift from Jin Zhang (Addgene plasmid # 184053 ; http://n2t.net/addgene:184053 ; RRID:Addgene_184053)
